>Addgene plasmid #230634 | AiP1375 - pAAV-AiE2146m-minBG-SYFP2-WPRE3-BGHpA | addgene full sequence | sequence record 466249 | Addgene NGS Result
AGGCGTTTCCCCCTGGAAGCTCCCTCGTGCGCTCTCCTGTTCCGACCCTGCCGCTTACCGGATACCTGTC
CGCCTTTCTCCCTTCGGGAAGCGTGGCGCTTTCTCATAGCTCACGCTGTAGGTATCTCAGTTCGGTGTAG
GTCGTTCGCTCCAAGCTGGGCTGTGTGCACGAACCCCCCGTTCAGCCCGACCGCTGCGCCTTATCCGGTA
ACTATCGTCTTGAGTCCAACCCGGTAAGACACGACTTATCGCCACTGGCAGCAGCCACTGGTAACAGGAT
TAGCAGAGCGAGGTATGTAGGCGGTGCTACAGAGTTCTTGAAGTGGTGGCCTAACTACGGCTACACTAGA
AGAACAGTATTTGGTATCTGCGCTCTGCTGAAGCCAGTTACCTTCGGAAAAAGAGTTGGTAGCTCTTGAT
CCGGCAAACAAACCACCGCTGGTAGCGGTGGTTTTTTTGTTTGCAAGCAGCAGATTACGCGCAGAAAAAA
AGGATCTCAAGAAGATCCTTTGATCTTTTCTACGGGGTCTGACGCTCAGTGGAACGAAAACTCACGTTAA
GGGATTTTGGTCATGAGATTATCAAAAAGGATCTTCACCTAGATCCTTTTAAATTAAAAATGAAGTTTTA
AATCAATCTAAAGTATATATGAGTAAACTTGGTCTGACAGTTACCAATGCTTAATCAGTGAGGCACCTAT
CTCAGCGATCTGTCTATTTCGTTCATCCATAGTTGCCTGACTCCCCGTCGTGTAGATAACTACGATACGG
GAGGGCTTACCATCTGGCCCCAGTGCTGCAATGATACCGCGAGACCCACGCTCACCGGCTCCAGATTTAT
CAGCAATAAACCAGCCAGCCGGAAGGGCCGAGCGCAGAAGTGGTCCTGCAACTTTATCCGCCTCCATCCA
GTCTATTAATTGTTGCCGGGAAGCTAGAGTAAGTAGTTCGCCAGTTAATAGTTTGCGCAACGTTGTTGCC
ATTGCTACAGGCATCGTGGTGTCACGCTCGTCGTTTGGTATGGCTTCATTCAGCTCCGGTTCCCAACGAT
CAAGGCGAGTTACATGATCCCCCATGTTGTGCAAAAAAGCGGTTAGCTCCTTCGGTCCTCCGATCGTTGT
CAGAAGTAAGTTGGCCGCAGTGTTATCACTCATGGTTATGGCAGCACTGCATAATTCTCTTACTGTCATG
CCATCCGTAAGATGCTTTTCTGTGACTGGTGAGTACTCAACCAAGTCATTCTGAGAATAGTGTATGCGGC
GACCGAGTTGCTCTTGCCCGGCGTCAATACGGGATAATACCGCGCCACATAGCAGAACTTTAAAAGTGCT
CATCATTGGAAAACGTTCTTCGGGGCGAAAACTCTCAAGGATCTTACCGCTGTTGAGATCCAGTTCGATG
TAACCCACTCGTGCACCCAACTGATCTTCAGCATCTTTTACTTTCACCAGCGTTTCTGGGTGAGCAAAAA
CAGGAAGGCAAAATGCCGCAAAAAAGGGAATAAGGGCGACACGGAAATGTTGAATACTCATACTCTTCCT
TTTTCAATATTATTGAAGCATTTATCAGGGTTATTGTCTCATGAGCGGATACATATTTGAATGTATTTAG
AAAAATAAACAAATAGGGGTTCCGCGCACATTTCCCCGAAAAGTGCCACCTGACGTCTAAGAAACCATTA
TTATCATGACATTAACCTATAAAAATAGGCGTATCACGAGGCCCTTTCGTCTCGCGCGTTTCGGTGATGA
CGGTGAAAACCTCTGACACATGCAGCTCCCGGAGACGGTCACAGCTTGTCTGTAAGCGGATGCCGGGAGC
AGACAAGCCCGTCAGGGCGCGTCAGCGGGTGTTGGCGGGTGTCGGGGCTGGCTTAACTATGCGGCATCAG
AGCAGATTGTACTGAGAGTGCACCATAAAATTGTAAACGTTAATATTTTGTTAAAATTCGCGTTAAATTT
TTGTTAAATCAGCTCATTTTTTAACCAATAGACCGAAATCGGCAAAATCCCTTATAAATCAAAAGAATAG
CCCGAGATAGAGT
[37 nt withheld, positions 2044-2080]
AAAGAACGTGGACTCCAACGTCAAAGG
[141 nt withheld, positions 2108-2248]
G
[46 nt withheld, positions 2250-2295]
A
[95 nt withheld, positions 2297-2391]
TATGCGGTGTGAAATACCGCACAGATGCGTAAGGAGAAAATACCGCATCAGGCGCCCCTGCAGGCAGCTG
CGCGCTCGCTCGCTCACTGAGGCCGCCCGGGCAAAGCCCGGGCGTCGGGCGACCTTTGGTCGCCCGGCCT
CAGTGAGCGAGCGAGCGCGCAGAGAGGGAGTGGCCAACTCCATCACTAGGGGTTCCTGCGGCCGCTCGGT
CCGCACGTGAGATCTCATGCCTGCTATTGTCTTCCCAATCCTCCCCCTTGCTGTCCTGCCCCACCCCACC
CCCCAGAATAGAATGACACCTACTCAGACAATGCGATGCAATTTCCTCATTTTATTAGGAAAGGACAGTG
GGAGTGGCACCTTCCAGGGTCAAGGAAGGCACGGGGGAGGGGCAAACAACAGATGGCTGGCAACTAGAAG
GCACAGTCGAAGATCTCTCGAGCCACGGAATTGTCAGTGCCCAACAGCCGAGCCCCTGTCCAGCAGCGGG
CAAGGCAGGCGGCGATGAGTTCCGCCGTGGCAAGAACTAACCAGGATTTATACAAGGAGGAGAAAATGAA
AGCCATACGGGAAGCAATAGCATGATACAAAGGCATTAAAGCAGCGTATCCACATAGCGTAAAAGGAGCA
ACATAGTTAAGAATACCAGTCAATCTTTCACAAATTTTGTAATCCAGAGGTTGATTATGATATCGAATTC
GCGGCCGCGGCGCGCCGTCGACTTACTTGTACAGCTCGTCCATGCCGAGAGTGATCCCGGCGGCGGTCAC
GAACTCCAGCAGGACCATGTGATCGCGCTTCTCGTTGGGGTCTTTGCTCAGCTTGGACTGGTAGCTCAGG
TAGTGGTTGTCGGGCAGCAGCACGGGGCCGTCGCCGATGGGGGTGTTCTGCTGGTAGTGGTCGGCGAGCT
GCACGCCGCCGTCCTCGATGTTGTGGCGGATCTTGAAGTTGGCCTTGATGCCGTTCTTCTGCTTGTCGGC
GGTGATATAGACGTTGTGGCTGTTGTAGTTGTACTCCAGCTTGTGCCCCAGGATGTTGCCGTCCTCCTTG
AAGTCGATGCCCTTCAGCTCGATGCGGTTCACCAGGGTGTCGCCCTCGAACTTCACCTCGGCGCGGGTCT
TGTAGTTGCCGTCGTCCTTGAAGAAGATGGTGCGCTCCTGGACGTAGCCTTCGGGCATGGCGGACTTGAA
GAAGTCGTGCTGCTTCATGTGGTCGGGGTAGCGGGCGAAGCACTGCACGCCGTAGCCCAGGGTGGTCACG
AGGGTGGGCCAGGGCACGGGCAGCTTGCCGGTGGTGCAGATCAGCTTCAGGGTCAGCTTGCCGTAGGTGG
CATCGCCCTCGCCCTCGCCGGACACGCTGAACTTGTGGCCGTTTACGTCGCCGTCCAGCTCGACCAGGAT
GGGCACCACCCCGGTGAACAGCTCCTCGCCCTTGCTCACCATGGTGGCGACCGGTAGCGCTAGCTTCGAA
AGATCTGGATCCCAGAAGCAAATGTAAGCAATAGATGGCTCTGCCCTGACTTTTATGCCCAGCCCGAGCT
CGGAAGCAATTGGGAGAGCCAGAGCCCAGATTTGAAGGGCAGAGGTTAGTGAACTGGAACCACTAGTCCC
CAGGGACTCCAGGCCTTAGTGTGTGTCTGGCCTGGTCCTTGACCCCATTAGTCCACAGGAGCCCAAGTGC
CCCAAAACAACCAGCTCTGTTCAGAGAGGAAAGCACGTGACAAGAAGAGAGCTGTCCTCTACTGAAGAGC
CCCCTAGACTGGACCAGCTGCAGCAGCAAGCAGGGTCCTTTTGCCTTCAGCCCTCTCTGTTTATAGCAGT
GTAACAGGGTGGGGATGGGGGATGGGACTCTGTGTCCCGGCTTATCAGTTTATGGAAGAATCCTTGCCAC
CCACTCCTTCCAAGGAGACATCTGAGTATGCACCATACCCCCACACTCCACCCCTACTGGGGCCTGCTAG
TCCAGGACATTCCCCTTCCCCCACTGAAGCAGTGCTTCCTCTCCGGCCAGTTCTGTTCACCTCCCTAGAG
GCTCTTGATTTATGTTGTTGAGTCTGAAAAGCTAACCTTGGAGAAGGAAAGGAAATAGAGAAAACCAGTC
CCAGAGGCCAGAGGGGCTGGAGCCAGGATCAGAGCCCCTTGGAAGAGGATATTTAGTGCAGCACTAGCTG
ACCACAGCAGCACCCTGGCTTTGGAAAAGCTGAAGCTGCCTTCAGGAAAAGCAGCTGAGTACGCGTGCGG
CCGCAGGAACCCCTAGTGATGGAGTTGGCCACTCCCTCTCTGCGCGCTCGCTCGCTCACTGAGGCCGGGC
GACCAAAGGTCGCCCGACGCCCGGGCGGCCTCAGTGAGCGAGCGAGCGCGCAGCTGCCTGCAGGACATGT
GAGCAAAAGGCCAGCAAAAGGCCAGGAACCGTAAAAAGGCCGCGTTGCTGGCGTTTTTCCATAGGCTCCG
CCCCCCTGACGAGCATCACAAAAATCGACGCTCAAGTCAGAGGTGGCGAAACCCGACAGGACTATAAAGA
TACC
Features (pLannotate 1.2.2; 14 found; start..end, strand, type, name):
    671..1531    -  CDS            AmpR: β-lactamase; bla; confers resistance to ampicillin, carbenicillin, and related antibiotics
   1532..1636    -  promoter       AmpR promoter: bla
   1731..1766    +  CDS            rop (fragment): Rop protein, which maintains plasmids at low copy number; rop
   1868..1917    +  misc_feature   bom (fragment): basis of mobility region from pBR322
   1918..2373    -  rep_origin     f1 ori (sequence partly withheld): f1 bacteriophage origin of replication; arrow indicates direction of (+) strand synthesis
   2392..2443    +  misc_feature   bom (fragment): basis of mobility region from pBR322
   2448..2588    -  repeat_region  AAV2 ITR: inverted terminal repeat of adeno-associated virus serotype 2 inverted
   2706..2817    -  polyA_signal   bGH poly(A) signal: bovine growth hormone polyadenylation signal
   2834..2914    -  misc_feature   WPRE (fragment): woodchuck hepatitis virus posttranscriptional regulatory element
   2920..3077    -  misc_feature   WPRE (fragment): woodchuck hepatitis virus posttranscriptional regulatory element
   3117..3833    -  CDS            SYFP2: SYFP2 is a basic (constitutively fluorescent) yellow fluorescent protein published in 2006, derived from Aequorea victoria. It is reported to be a very rapidly-maturing monomer with moderate acid sensitivity.
   4671..4698    -  repeat_region  AAV2 ITR (fragment): inverted terminal repeat of adeno-associated virus serotype 2 inverted
   4727..4754    -  repeat_region  AAV2 ITR (fragment): inverted terminal repeat of adeno-associated virus serotype 2 inverted
   4827..500     -  rep_origin     ori (across the origin): high-copy-number ColE1/pMB1/pBR322/pUC origin of replication
