[The description below was written by a language model from this plasmid's Addgene catalogue record and pLannotate feature annotations shown in this document.]
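Description:
AiP1375 - pAAV-AiE2146m-minBG-SYFP2-WPRE3-BGHpA is an AAV transfer plasmid of about 4.9 kb built on a pAAV2 backbone, intended for packaging a reporter genome into recombinant adeno-associated virus for delivery to brain tissue. In bacteria it replicates from a high-copy ColE1/pUC-type origin and is selected with ampicillin through the β-lactamase gene and its own promoter. An f1 phage origin and small remnants of pBR322 rop and bom sequences are also present in the backbone. The expression cassette is flanked by AAV2 inverted terminal repeats, which supply the cis signals for genome replication and encapsidation. One ITR is annotated essentially complete, while the other is detected only as two short fragments, which may reflect the difficulty of sequencing or annotating these hairpin repeats rather than a real deletion.

The payload is an enhancer-reporter unit. AiE2146m, a candidate enhancer sequence, sits upstream of the minimal beta-globin promoter (minBG), which has little activity on its own, so transcription depends largely on the enhancer and on the cell types in which it is active. Neither the enhancer nor minBG is annotated in the feature table, but an unannotated stretch between the SYFP2 coding sequence and the fragmentary ITR is where they would be expected to lie. The cassette drives SYFP2, a rapidly maturing monomeric yellow fluorescent protein. It is followed by WPRE3, a shortened woodchuck hepatitis virus posttranscriptional element (annotated as two WPRE fragments) that boosts expression while saving packaging space, and then by the bovine growth hormone polyadenylation signal. The construct belongs to a collection of enhancer AAVs for genetic access to cortical cell types and serves to label specific brain cell populations. The record does not state which population AiE2146m targets.
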