Addgene plasmid #230634: AiP1375 - pAAV-AiE2146m-minBG-SYFP2-WPRE3-BGHpA
Purpose: AiE2146m is an enhancer sequence, designed to drive AAV-mediated transgene expression in specific populations of brain cells
Depositing lab: Allen Institute for Brain Science & Bosiljka Tasic. Depositing organization: Allen Institute. Publication: A suite of enhancer AAVs and transgenic mouse lines for genetic access to cortical cell types. Ben-Simon Y, Hooper M, Narayan S, Daigle TL, Dwivedi D, Way SW, Oster A, Stafford DA, Mich JK, Taormina MJ, Martinez RA, Opitz-Araya X, Roth JR, Alexander JR, Allen S, Amster A, Arbuckle J, Ayala A, Baker PM, Bakken TE, Barcelli T, Barta S, Bendrick J, Bertagnolli D, Bielstein C, Bishwakarma P, Bowlus J, Boyer G, Brouner K, Casian B, Casper T, Chakka AB, Chakrabarty R, Chance RK, Chavan S, Clark M, Colbert K, Collman F, Daniel S, Departee M, DiValentin P, Donadio N, Dotson N, Egdorf T, Fliss T, Gabitto M, Garcia J, Gary A, Gasperini M, Gloe J, Goldy J, Gore BB, Graybuck L, Greisman N, Haeseleer F, Halterman C, Haradon Z, Hastings SD, Helback O, Ho W, Hockemeyer D, Huang C, Huff S, Hunker A, Johansen N, Jones D, Juneau Z, Kalmbach B, Kannan M, Khem S, Kussick E, Kutsal R, Larsen R, Lee C, Lee AY, Leibly M, Lenz GH, Li S, Liang E, Lusk N, Madigan Z, Malloy J, Malone J, McCue R, Melchor J, Mollenkopf T, Moosman S, Morin E, Newman D, Ng L, Ngo K, Omstead V, Otto S, Oyama A, Pena N, Pham T, Phillips E, Pom CA, Potekhina L, Ransford S, Ray PL, Rette D, Reynoldson C, Rimorin C, Rocha D, Ruiz A, Sanchez REA, Sawyer L, Sedeno-Cortes A, Sevigny JP, Shapovalova N, Shepard N, Shulga L, Sigler AR, Siverts L, Soliman S, Somasundaram S, Staats B, Stewart K, Szelenyi E, Tieu M, Trader C, Tran A, van Velthoven CTJ, Walker M, Wang Y, Weed N, Wirthlin M, Wood T, Wynalda B, Yao Z, Zhou T, Ariza J, Dee N, Reding M, Ronellenfitch K, Mufti S, Sunkin SM, Smith KA, Esposito L, Waters J, Thyagarajan B, Yao S, Lein ES, Zeng H, Levi BP, Ngai J, Ting JT, Tasic B. Cell. 2025 May 16:S0092-8674(25)00513-6. doi: 10.1016/j.cell.2025.05.002. PubMed 40403729.
Backbone
  Vector backbone: pAAV2
  Vector type: AAV
Growth in bacteria
  Bacterial resistance: Ampicillin, 100 μg/mL
  Growth temperature: 37°C
  Growth strain: NEB Stable
  Copy number: High Copy
Gene/Insert
  Gene/Insert name: SYFP2
  Species: Synthetic
  Promoter: minBG
  Cloning method: Restriction Enzyme; 5′ cloning site MluI (unknown if destroyed); 3′ cloning site SacI (unknown if destroyed)
Terms and licenses: Academic/Nonprofit Terms; Industry Terms: Not Available to Industry
How to cite: AiP1375 - pAAV-AiE2146m-minBG-SYFP2-WPRE3-BGHpA was a gift from Allen Institute for Brain Science & Bosiljka Tasic (Addgene plasmid # 230634 ; http://n2t.net/addgene:230634 ; RRID:Addgene_230634)
